>Addgene plasmid #86578 | pFBD-Akt1(T308A/S473A) | addgene full sequence | sequence record 173555 | Addgene NGS Result
AAAGATCAAAGGATCTTCTTGAGATCCTTTTTTTCTGCGCGTAATCTGCTGCTTGCAAACAAAAAAACCA
CCGCTACCAGCGGTGGTTTGTTTGCCGGATCAAGAGCTACCAACTCTTTTTCCGAAGGTAACTGGCTTCA
GCAGAGCGCAGATACCAAATACTGTTCTTCTAGTGTAGCCGTAGTTAGGCCACCACTTCAAGAACTCTGT
AGCACCGCCTACATACCTCGCTCTGCTAATCCTGTTACCAGTGGCTGCTGCCAGTGGCGATAAGTCGTGT
CTTACCGGGTTGGACTCAAGACGATAGTTACCGGATAAGGCGCAGCGGTCGGGCTGAACGGGGGGTTCGT
GCACACAGCCCAGCTTGGAGCGAACGACCTACACCGAACTGAGATACCTACAGCGTGAGCTATGAGAAAG
CGCCACGCTTCCCGAAGGGAGAAAGGCGGACAGGTATCCGGTAAGCGGCAGGGTCGGAACAGGAGAGCGC
ACGAGGGAGCTTCCAGGGGGAAACGCCTGGTATCTTTATAGTCCTGTCGGGTTTCGCCACCTCTGACTTG
AGCGTCGATTTTTGTGATGCTCGTCAGGGGGGCGGAGCCTATGGAAAAACGCCAGCAACGCGGCCTTTTT
ACGGTTCCTGGCCTTTTGCTGGCCTTTTGCTCACATGTTCTTTCCTGCGTTATCCCCTGATTCTGTGGAT
AACCGTATTACCGCCTTTGAGTGAGCTGATACCGCTCGCCGCAGCCGAACGACCGAGCGCAGCGAGTCAG
TGAGCGAGGAAGCGGAAGAGCGCCTGATGCGGTATTTTCTCCTTACGCATCTGTGCGGTATTTCACACCG
CATAGACCAGCCGCGTAACCTGGCAAAATCGGTTACGGTTGAGTAATAAATGGATGCCCTGCGTAAGCGG
GTGTGGGCGGACAATAAAGTCTTAAACTGAACAAAATAGATCTAAACTATGACAATAAAGTCTTAAACTA
GACAGAATAGTTGTAAACTGAAATCAGTCCAGTTATGCTGTGAAAAAGCATACTGGACTTTTGTTATGGC
TAAAGCAAACTCTTCATTTTCTGAAGTGCAAATTGCCCGTCGTATTAAAGAGGGGCGTGGCCAAGGGCAT
GGTAAAGACTATATTCGCGGCGTTGTGACAATTTACCGAACAACTCCGCGGCCGGGAAGCCGATCTCGGC
TTGAACGAATTGTTAGGTGGCGGTACTTGGGTCGATATCAAAGTGCATCACTTCTTCCCGTATGCCCAAC
TTTGTATAGAGAGCCACTGCGGGATCGTCACCGTAATCTGCTTGCACGTAGATCACATAAGCACCAAGCG
CGTTGGCCTCATGCTTGAGGAGATTGATGAGCGCGGTGGCAATGCCCTGCCTCCGGTGCTCGCCGGAGAC
TGCGAGATCATAGATATAGATCTCACTACGCGGCTGCTCAAACTTGGGCAGAACGTAAGCCGCGAGAGCG
CCAACAACCGCTTCTTGGTCGAAGGCAGCAAGCGCGATGAATGTCTTACTACGGAGCAAGTTCCCGAGGT
AATCGGAGTCCGGCTGATGTTGGGAGTAGGTGGCTACGTCTCCGAACTCACGACCGAAAAGATCAAGAGC
AGCCCGCATGGATTTGACTTGGTCAGGGCCGAGCCTACATGTGCGAATGATGCCCATACTTGAGCCACCT
AACTTTGTTTTAGGGCGACTGCCCTGCTGCGTAACATCGTTGCTGCTGCGTAACATCGTTGCTGCTCCAT
AACATCAAACATCGACCCACGGCGTAACGCGCTTGCTGCTTGGATGCCCGAGGCATAGACTGTACAAAAA
AACAGTCATAACAAGCCATGAAAACCGCCACTGCGCCGTTACCACCGCTGCGTTCGGTCAAGGTTCTGGA
CCAGTTGCGTGAGCGCATACGCTACTTGCATTACAGTTTACGAACCGAACAGGCTTATGTCAACTGGGTT
CGTGCCTTCATCCGTTTCCACGGTGTGCGTCACCCGGCAACCTTGGGCAGCAGCGAAGTCGAGGCATTTC
TGTCCTGGCTGGCGAACGAGCGCAAGGTTTCGGTCTCCACGCATCGTCAGGCATTGGCGGCCTTGCTGTT
CTTCTACGGCAAGGTGCTGTGCACGGATCTGCCCTTGCTTCAGGAGATCGGTAGACCTCGGCCGTCGCGG
CGCTTGCCGGTGGTGCTGACCCCGGATGAAGTGGTTCGCATCCTCGGTTTTCTGGAAGGCGAGCATCGTT
TGTTCGCCCAGGACTCTAGCTATAGTTCTAGTGGTTGGCTACGTACCCGTAGTGGCTATGGCAGGGCTTG
CCGCCCCGACGTTGGCTGCGAGCCCTGGGCCTTCACCCGAACTTGGGGGTTGGGGTGGGGAAAAGGAAGA
AACGCGGGCGTATTGGTCCCAATGGGGTCTCGGTGGGGTATCGACAGAGTGCCAGCCCTGGGACCGAACC
CCGCGTTTATGAACAAACGACCCAACACCCGTGCGTTTTATTCTGTCTTTTTATTGCCGTCATAGCGCGG
GTTCCTTCCGGTATTGTCTCCTTCCGTGTTTCAGTTAGCCTCCCCCATCTCCCGGTACCGCATGCTATGC
ATCAGCTGCTAGCACCATGGCTCGAGATCCCGGGTGATCAAGTCTTCGTCGAGTGATTGTAAATAAAATG
TAATTTACAGTATAGTATTTTAATTAATATACAAATGATTTGATAATAATTCTTATTTAACTATAATATA
TTGTGTTGGGTTGAATTAAAGGTCCGTATACTCCGGAATATTAATAGATCATGGAGATAATTAAAATGAT
AACCATCTCGCAAATAAATAAGTATTTTACTGTTTTCGTAACAGTTTTGTAATAAAAAAACCTATAAATA
TTCCGGATTATTCATACCGTCCCACCATCGGGCGCGGATCCATGTCGCACCATCACCATCACCATCACCA
TCACCATGCAAGCTGGAGCCACCCGCAGTTCGAAAAGGGCTCCGGTGAAAACCTGTATTTCCAGGCGCGC
ATGAGCGACGTGGCTATTGTGAAGGAGGGTTGGCTGCACAAACGAGGGGAGTACATCAAGACCTGGCGGC
CACGCTACTTCCTCCTCAAGAATGATGGCACCTTCATTGGCTACAAGGAGAGGCCGCAGGATGTGGACCA
ACGTGAGGCTCCCCTCAACAACTTCTCTGTGGCGCAGTGCCAGCTGATGAAGACGGAGCGGCCCCGGCCC
AACACCTTCATCATCCGCTGCCTGCAGTGGACCACTGTCATCGAACGCACCTTCCATGTGGAGACTCCTG
AGGAGCGGGAGGAGTGGACAACCGCCATCCAGACTGTGGCTGACGGCCTCAAGAAGCAGGAGGAGGAGGA
GATGGACTTCCGGTCGGGCTCACCCAGTGACAACTCAGGGGCTGAAGAGATGGAGGTGTCCCTGGCCAAG
CCCAAGCACCGCGTGACCATGAACGAGTTTGAGTACCTGAAGCTGCTGGGCAAGGGCACTTTCGGCAAGG
TGATCCTGGTGAAGGAGAAGGCCACAGGCCGCTACTACGCCATGAAGATCCTCAAGAAGGAAGTCATCGT
GGCCAAGGACGAGGTGGCCCACACACTCACCGAGAACCGCGTCCTGCAGAACTCCAGGCACCCCTTCCTC
ACAGCCCTGAAGTACTCTTTCCAGACCCACGACCGCCTCTGCTTTGTCATGGAGTACGCCAACGGGGGCG
AGCTGTTCTTCCACCTGTCCCGGGAGCGTGTGTTCTCCGAGGACCGGGCCCGCTTCTATGGCGCTGAGAT
TGTGTCAGCCCTGGACTACCTGCACTCGGAGAAGAACGTGGTGTACCGGGACCTCAAGCTGGAGAACCTC
ATGCTGGACAAGGACGGGCACATTAAGATCACAGACTTCGGGCTGTGCAAGGAGGGGATCAAGGACGGTG
CCACCATGAAGGCCTTTTGCGGCACACCTGAGTACCTGGCCCCCGAGGTGCTGGAGGACAATGACTACGG
CCGTGCAGTGGACTGGTGGGGGCTGGGCGTGGTCATGTACGAGATGATGTGCGGTCGCCTGCCCTTCTAC
AACCAGGACCATGAGAAGCTTTTTGAGCTCATCCTCATGGAGGAGATCCGCTTCCCGCGCACGCTTGGTC
CCGAGGCCAAGTCCTTGCTTTCAGGGCTGCTCAAGAAGGACCCCAAGCAGAGGCTTGGCGGGGGCTCCGA
GGACGCCAAGGAGATCATGCAGCATCGCTTCTTTGCCGGTATCGTGTGGCAGCACGTGTACGAGAAGAAG
CTCAGCCCACCCTTCAAGCCCCAGGTCACGTCGGAGACTGACACCAGGTATTTTGATGAGGAGTTCACGG
CCCAGATGATCACCATCACACCACCTGACCAAGATGACAGCATGGAGTGTGTGGACAGCGAGCGCAGGCC
CCACTTCCCCCAGTTCGCCTACTCGGCCAGCAGCACGGCCTGAGCGGCCGCTTTCGAATCTAGAGCCTGC
AGTCTCGACAAGCTTGTCGAGAAGTACTAGAGGATCATAATCAGCCATACCACATTTGTAGAGGTTTTAC
TTGCTTTAAAAAACCTCCCACACCTCCCCCTGAACCTGAAACATAAAATGAATGCAATTGTTGTTGTTAA
CTTGTTTATTGCAGCTTATAATGGTTACAAATAAAGCAATAGCATCACAAATTTCACAAATAAAGCATTT
TTTTCACTGCATTCTAGTTGTGGTTTGTCCAAACTCATCAATGTATCTTATCATGTCTGGATCTGATCAC
TGCTTGAGCCTAGGAGATCCGAACCAGATAAGTGAAATCTAGTTCCAAACTATTTTGTCATTTTTAATTT
TCGTATTAGCTTACGACGCTACACCCAGTTCCCATCTATTTTGTCACTCTTCCCTAAATAATCCTTAAAA
ACTCCATTTCCACCCCTCCCAGTTCCCAACTATTTTGTCCGCCCACAGCGGGGCATTTTTCTTCCTGTTA
TGTTTTTAATCAAACATCCTGCCAACTCCATGTGACAAACCGTCATCTTCGGCTACTTTTTCTCTGTCAC
AGAATGAAAATTTTTCTGTCATCTCTTCGTTATTAATGTTTGTAATTGACTGAATATCAACGCTTATTTG
CAGCCTGAATGGCGAATGGG
[124 nt withheld, positions 5131-5254]
C
[91 nt withheld, positions 5256-5346]
A
[49 nt withheld, positions 5348-5396]
CCTTTGACGTTGGAGTCCACGTTCTT
[37 nt withheld, positions 5423-5459]
ACCCTATCTCGGTCTATTCTTTTGATTTATAAGGGATTTTGCCGATTTCGGCCTATTGGTTAAAAAATGA
GCTGATTTAACAAAAATTTAACGCGAATTTTAACAAAATATTAACGCTTACAATTTAGGTGGCACTTTTC
GGGGAAATGTGCGCGGAACCCCTATTTGTTTATTTTTCTAAATACATTCAAATATGTATCCGCTCATGAG
ACAATAACCCTGATAAATGCTTCAATAATATTGAAAAAGGAAGAGTATGAGTATTCAACATTTCCGTGTC
GCCCTTATTCCCTTTTTTGCGGCATTTTGCCTTCCTGTTTTTGCTCACCCAGAAACGCTGGTGAAAGTAA
AAGATGCTGAAGATCAGTTGGGTGCACGAGTGGGTTACATCGAACTGGATCTCAACAGCGGTAAGATCCT
TGAGAGTTTTCGCCCCGAAGAACGTTTTCCAATGATGAGCACTTTTAAAGTTCTGCTATGTGGCGCGGTA
TTATCCCGTATTGACGCCGGGCAAGAGCAACTCGGTCGCCGCATACACTATTCTCAGAATGACTTGGTTG
AGTACTCACCAGTCACAGAAAAGCATCTTACGGATGGCATGACAGTAAGAGAATTATGCAGTGCTGCCAT
AACCATGAGTGATAACACTGCGGCCAACTTACTTCTGACAACGATCGGAGGACCGAAGGAGCTAACCGCT
TTTTTGCACAACATGGGGGATCATGTAACTCGCCTTGATCGTTGGGAACCGGAGCTGAATGAAGCCATAC
CAAACGACGAGCGTGACACCACGATGCCTGTAGCAATGGCAACAACGTTGCGCAAACTATTAACTGGCGA
ACTACTTACTCTAGCTTCCCGGCAACAATTAATAGACTGGATGGAGGCGGATAAAGTTGCAGGACCACTT
CTGCGCTCGGCCCTTCCGGCTGGCTGGTTTATTGCTGATAAATCTGGAGCCGGTGAGCGTGGGTCTCGCG
GTATCATTGCAGCACTGGGGCCAGATGGTAAGCCCTCCCGTATCGTAGTTATCTACACGACGGGGAGTCA
GGCAACTATGGATGAACGAAATAGACAGATCGCTGAGATAGGTGCCTCACTGATTAAGCATTGGTAACTG
TCAGACCAAGTTTACTCATATATACTTTAGATTGATTTAAAACTTCATTTTTAATTTAAAAGGATCTAGG
TGAAGATCCTTTTTGATAATCTCATGACCAAAATCCCTTAACGTGAGTTTTCGTTCCACTGAGCGTCAGA
CCCCGTAGA
Features (pLannotate 1.2.2; 19 found; start..end, strand, type, name):
     19..607     +  rep_origin     ori: high-copy-number ColE1/pMB1/pBR322/pUC origin of replication
    793..844     -  misc_feature   bom (fragment): basis of mobility region from pBR322
    912..1136    -  mobile_element Tn7R: mini-Tn7 element (right end of the Tn7 transposon) Tn7
   1203..1736    -  CDS            GmR: gentamycin acetyltransferase; aacC1; confers resistance to gentamycin
   1925..1953    -  promoter       Pc promoter: intI1 (promoter lies within the coding sequence); class 1 integron promoter
   1931..2290    -  CDS            YPR2_ECOLX (fragment): Protein predicted: Swiss-Prot protein existence level 4. From Escherichia coli.
   2461..2509    -  polyA_signal   HSV TK poly(A) signal: herpes simplex virus thymidine kinase polyadenylation signal (Cole and Stacy, 1985)
   2645..2754    -  promoter       p10 promoter: baculovirus promoter for expression in insect cells
   2778..2869    +  promoter       polyhedrin promoter: polh from Autographa californica; promoter for the baculovirus polyhedrin gene
   2918..2947    +  CDS            10xHis: 10xHis affinity tag
   2954..2977    +  CDS            Strep-Tag II: peptide that binds Strep-Tactin®, an engineered form of streptavidin
   3011..4450    +  CDS            Akt1: human serine/threonine protein kinase activated by growth factors; AKT1
   4513..4596    +  CDS            large T antigen (fragment): large T antigen from SV40 (simian virus 40)
   4619..4753    +  polyA_signal   SV40 poly(A) signal: SV40 polyadenylation signal
   4782..4947    -  mobile_element Tn7L: mini-Tn7 element (left end of the Tn7 transposon) Tn7
   5110..5126    +  CDS            lacZα (fragment): LacZα fragment of β-galactosidase; lacZ fragment
   5131..5585    +  rep_origin     f1 ori (sequence partly withheld): f1 bacteriophage origin of replication; arrow indicates direction of (+) strand synthesis
   5611..5715    +  promoter       AmpR promoter: bla
   5716..6576    +  CDS            AmpR: β-lactamase; bla; confers resistance to ampicillin, carbenicillin, and related antibiotics
