[The description below was written by a language model from this plasmid's Addgene catalogue record and pLannotate feature annotations shown in this document.]
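Description:
pFBD-Akt1(T308A/S473A) is a baculovirus transfer (donor) plasmid built on the pFastBac Dual backbone for producing a phosphorylation-site mutant of full-length human Akt1 in insect cells. In bacteria it is maintained by a high-copy ColE1/pUC-type origin and selected with ampicillin through the bla gene; an f1 origin is also present. The expression region lies between the Tn7R and Tn7L ends of a mini-Tn7 element, together with a gentamicin acetyltransferase gene driven by the Pc integron promoter. In this system the mini-Tn7 segment is transposed into a baculovirus shuttle genome (bacmid) held in E. coli, with gentamicin resistance marking the transposed cassette. The recombinant bacmid is then used to generate virus that infects insect cells.

pFastBac Dual carries two divergent late baculovirus promoters. Here the polyhedrin promoter drives the Akt1 open reading frame, which is terminated by the SV40 polyadenylation signal. The p10 promoter, paired with the HSV TK poly(A) signal, has no annotated coding sequence downstream and appears to be unoccupied. The kinase carries alanine substitutions at T308 and S473, so neither of these regulatory sites can be phosphorylated. Upstream of Akt1 the feature table shows a 10xHis tag followed by a Strep-Tag II; the catalogue entry lists only the N-terminal 10xHis, so the Strep tag is an additional affinity handle seen in the sequence. The catalogue gives a total size of 8382 bp, whereas the sequenced record is 6,728 nt, a discrepancy the record does not explain. The construct is suited to expressing and affinity-purifying recombinant non-phosphorylatable Akt1, consistent with the associated study of how Akt activity is regulated at cellular membranes.
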