Addgene plasmid #86578: pFBD-Akt1(T308A/S473A)
Purpose: Expresses human full-length Akt1(T308A/S473A) phosphomutant
Depositing lab: Thomas Leonard & Ivan Yudushkin. Depositing organization: Medical University of Vienna. Publication: PI(3,4,5)P3 Engagement Restricts Akt Activity to Cellular Membranes. Ebner M, Lucic I, Leonard TA, Yudushkin I. Mol Cell. 2017 Feb 2;65(3):416-431.e6. doi: 10.1016/j.molcel.2016.12.028. PubMed 28157504.
Backbone
  Vector backbone: pFastBac Dual
  Total vector size (bp): 8382
  Vector type: Insect Expression
  Selectable markers: Gentamicin
Growth in bacteria
  Bacterial resistance: Ampicillin, 100 μg/mL
  Growth temperature: 37°C
  Growth strain: DH5alpha
  Copy number: High Copy
Gene/Insert
  Gene/Insert name: Akt1
  Species: H. sapiens (human)
  Insert size (bp): 1443
  Mutation: T308A/S473A phosphomutant
  Entrez Gene: AKT1 (a.k.a. AKT, PKB, PKB-ALPHA, PRKBA, RAC, RAC-ALPHA)
  Tag / fusion protein: 10xHis (N terminal on insert)
Terms and licenses: Academic/Nonprofit Terms; Industry Terms: Not Available to Industry
Depositor comments: Cloned by Iva LUCIC
How to cite: pFBD-Akt1(T308A/S473A) was a gift from Thomas Leonard & Ivan Yudushkin (Addgene plasmid # 86578 ; http://n2t.net/addgene:86578 ; RRID:Addgene_86578)
